>Addgene plasmid #216029 | AA299 | addgene full sequence | sequence record 431534 | Addgene NGS Result
TCGCGCGTTTCGGTGATGACGGTGAAAACCTCTGACACATGCAGCTCCCGGAGACGGTCACAGCTTGTCT
GTAAGCGGATGCCGGGAGCAGACAAGCCCGTCAGGGCGCGTCAGCGGGTGTTGGCGGGTGTCGGGGCTGG
CTTAACTATGCGGCATCAGAGCAGATTGTACTGAGAGTGCACCATATGCGGTGTGAAATACCGCACAGAT
GCGTAAGGAGAAAATACCGCATCAGGCGCCATTCGCCATTCAGGCTGCGCAACTGTTGGGAAGGGCGATC
GGTGCGGGCCTCTTCGCTATTACGCCAGCTGGCGAAAGGGGGATGTGCTGCAAGGCGATTAAGTTGGGTA
ACGCCAGGGTTTTCCCAGTCACGACGTTGTAAAACGACGGCCAGAGAATTCGAGCTCGGTACCTCGCGAA
TACATCTAGATGAAGACTGGCAGCAACCAAAAATTCATACTGGGACTGGACATCGGAATCACCAGCGTGG
GCTACGGCCTGATCGACTACGAGACAAAGAATATCATCGATGCCGGCGTTAGACTGTTCCCCGAGGCCAA
CGTGGAAAACAACGAGGGAAGAAGGTCCAAACGTGGAAGCAGGAGACTGAAGCGACGCCGCATTCACAGA
CTTGAACGGGTGAAGAAGCTGCTCGAGGATTATAATCTGCTGGATCAGTCCCAGATTCCTCAGTCTACAA
ACCCCTACGCCATCCGCGTGAAGGGCCTGTCTGAAGCCCTGAGCAAGGACGAACTCGTGATTGCCCTGCT
CCATATCGCCAAGAGAAGAGGCATCCACAAGATCGACGTGATCGACAGCAACGACGACGTGGGGAACGAG
CTCAGCACCAAGGAACAGCTGAATAAGAACAGCAAGCTGCTGAAAGACAAATTTGTGTGCCAGATCCAGC
TGGAAAGAATGAATGAGGGCCAGGTGCGGGGAGAGAAAAACCGGTTCAAGACCGCTGATATCATCAAGGA
AATCATCCAGCTGCTGAATGTGCAGAAGAACTTCCACCAGCTGGACGAGAACTTCATCAACAAGTACATC
GAACTGGTTGAGATGAGAAGAGAATACTTCGAGGGCCCCGGCAAGGGCAGTCCATATGGCTGGGAAGGCG
ACCCTAAGGCTTGGTACGAGACACTGATGGGCCACTGCACCTACTTCCCAGATGAGCTGAGAAGCGTGAA
ATACGCCTACAGTGCCGACCTGTTCAACGCTCTGAACGACCTGAACAACCTGGTCATCCAAAGAGATGGA
CTGTCTAAGCTCGAGTATCATGAGAAGTATCACATCATCGAGAACGTGTTCAAGCAGAAGAAGAAACCTA
CACTGAAGCAGATCGCCAATGAGATCAATGTCAACCCTGAAGATATCAAGGGCTACAGAATCACAAAGTC
TGGCAAGCCCCAGTTTACCGAGTTTAAGCTCTACCACGACCTGAAAAGCGTGCTGTTTGACCAGAGCATC
CTGGAGAACGAGGACGTGCTGGACCAGATCGCTGAGATCCTGACCATCTACCAGGACAAGGATAGCATCA
AATCTAAGCTGACGGAACTGGACATCCTGCTGAACGAGGAAGATAAGGAAAACATCGCCCAGCTGACTGG
CTACACCGGGACCCACCGGCTCAGCCTGAAATGCATCCGGCTGGTCCTGGAAGAGCAGTGGTATTCTAGC
CGGAATCAGATGGAAATCTTCACACACCTGAACATTAAGCCTAAGAAGATCAACCTGACAGCCGCCAACA
AGATCCCGAAGGCTATGATCGACGAGTTCATCCTGAGCCCTGTGGTGAAGAGGACCTTCGGCCAGGCCAT
TAACCTTATTAACAAGATCATAGAAAAGTACGGCGTGCCTGAAGATATCATCATCGAGCTGGCCAGAGAA
AATAATAGCAAGGACAAGCAGAAGTTCATCAATGAGATGCAGAAAAAGAACGAGAACACCAGAAAGAGAA
TTAACGAAATCATCGGCAAGTATGGCAACCAGAACGCCAAGAGACTGGTCGAGAAGATTAGACTGCACGA
CGAGCAGGAGGGCAAGTGCCTGTACTCACTGGAAAGCATCCCTCTGGAGGACCTGCTGAACAACCCCAAC
CACTACGAGGTGGACCACATCATTCCAAGATCTGTGTCCTTCGACAACTCTTACCACAACAAAGTGCTCG
TGAAGCAGAGCGAGAACTCCAAAAAATCCAACCTGACCCCTTACCAGTACTTTAACAGCGGCAAGTCCAA
GCTCTCTTACAACCAGTTTAAACAACACATCCTGAACCTGAGCAAGTCCCAGGATAGAATCAGCAAAAAA
AAGAAAGAGTATCTGCTGGAAGAACGGGACATCAACAAGTTCGAGGTGCAAAAAGAGTTCATCAATAGAA
ACCTGGTGGATACCCGGTACGCCACAAGAGAGCTGACAAACTACCTGAAGGCCTACTTCAGCGCCAACAA
TATGAACGTGAAGGTGAAAACGATCAACGGCAGCTTCACCGATTACCTGCGGAAAGTGTGGAAGTTTAAG
AAGGAACGGAACCACGGCTACAAGCACCACGCCGAGGACGCCCTGATTATCGCTAATGCCGATTTCCTGT
TCAAAGAGAACAAGAAGCTGAAAGCCGTGAACTCTGTGCTGGAAAAACCTGAGATCGAGAGCAAGCAGCT
GGATATCCAGGTGGATAGCGAGGATAACTACAGCGAAATGTTCATCATCCCTAAGCAGGTCCAGGACATC
AAGGACTTCAGAAACTTCAAGTACAGCCACAGAGTGGACAAGAAGCCTAACAGACAGCTGATCAACGATA
CACTGTACAGCACCCGGAAGAAGGACAACTCCACCTACATCGTGCAGACCATCAAAGATATCTATGCCAA
AGATAATACCACCCTGAAGAAGCAGTTTGACAAGTCACCCGAGAAGTTCCTCATGTACCAACACGATCCG
CGGACCTTCGAGAAGTTGGAAGTGATCATGAAGCAGTACGCTAATGAGAAGAATCCTCTGGCCAAGTACC
ACGAGGAAACAGGCGAGTACCTGACCAAATACAGCAAAAAAAACAACGGCCCTATCGTGAAAAGCCTGAA
GTACATTGGAAACAAGCTGGGCAGCCACCTAGATGTGACCCACCAGTTCAAGAGCAGCACCAAGAAGTTG
GTGAAGCTGAGCATCAAGCCTTATAGATTCGACGTCTACCTGACCGACAAGGGATATAAGTTCATCACCA
TCAGCTACCTGGACGTGCTGAAGAAAGACAATTACTACTACATACCCGAACAGAAGTACGACAAGCTCAA
ACTGGGCAAGGCCATCGACAAAAACGCCAAGTTTATCGCTAGCTTCTACAAGAATGATCTGATCAAGCTG
GACGGCGAGATCTACAAGATCATCGGCGTGAATAGCGACACCAGAAACATGATCGAACTGGATCTGCCTG
ACATCAGATACAAAGAATACTGCGAGCTGAACAATATCAAGGGCGAACCTAGAATCAAAAAGACCATCGG
CAAAAAGGTGAATAGCATCGAAAAACTGACAACCGACGTGCTGGGCAACGTGTTCACCAACACCCAGTAC
ACAAAACCTCAGCTGCTGTTCAAGCGAGGAAATGGGTCCAAGTCTTCATCGGATCCCGGGCCCGTCGACT
GCAGAGGCCTGCATGCAAGCTTGGTGTAATCATGGTCATAGCTGTTTCCTGTGTGAAATTGTTATCCGCT
CACAATTCCACACAACATACGAGCCGGAAGCATAAAGTGTAAAGCCTGGGGTGCCTAATGAGTGAGCTAA
CTCACATTAATTGCGTTGCGCTCACTGCCCGCTTTCCAGTCGGGAAACCTGTCGTGCCAGCTGCATTAAT
GAATCGGCCAACGCGCGGGGAGAGGCGGTTTGCGTATTGGGCGCTCTTCCGCTTCCTCGCTCACTGACTC
GCTGCGCTCGGTCGTTCGGCTGCGGCGAGCGGTATCAGCTCACTCAAAGGCGGTAATACGGTTATCCACA
GAATCAGGGGATAACGCAGGAAAGAACATGTGAGCAAAAGGCCAGCAAAAGGCCAGGAACCGTAAAAAGG
CCGCGTTGCTGGCGTTTTTCCATAGGCTCCGCCCCCCTGACGAGCATCACAAAAATCGACGCTCAAGTCA
GAGGTGGCGAAACCCGACAGGACTATAAAGATACCAGGCGTTTCCCCCTGGAAGCTCCCTCGTGCGCTCT
CCTGTTCCGACCCTGCCGCTTACCGGATACCTGTCCGCCTTTCTCCCTTCGGGAAGCGTGGCGCTTTCTC
ATAGCTCACGCTGTAGGTATCTCAGTTCGGTGTAGGTCGTTCGCTCCAAGCTGGGCTGTGTGCACGAACC
CCCCGTTCAGCCCGACCGCTGCGCCTTATCCGGTAACTATCGTCTTGAGTCCAACCCGGTAAGACACGAC
TTATCGCCACTGGCAGCAGCCACTGGTAACAGGATTAGCAGAGCGAGGTATGTAGGCGGTGCTACAGAGT
TCTTGAAGTGGTGGCCTAACTACGGCTACACTAGAAGAACAGTATTTGGTATCTGCGCTCTGCTGAAGCC
AGTTACCTTCGGAAAAAGAGTTGGTAGCTCTTGATCCGGCAAACAAACCACCGCTGGTAGCGGTGGTTTT
TTTGTTTGCAAGCAGCAGATTACGCGCAGAAAAAAAGGATCTCAAGAAGATCCTTTGATCTTTTCTACGG
GGTCTGACGCTCAGTGGAACGAAAACTCACGTTAAGGGATTTTGGTCATGAGATTATCAAAAAGGATCTT
CACCTAGATCCTTTTAAATTAAAAATGAAGTTTTAAATCAAGCCCAATCTGAATAATGTTACAACCAATT
AACCAATTCTGATTAGAAAAACTCATCGAGCATCAAATGAAACTGCAATTTATTCATATCAGGATTATCA
ATACCATATTTTTGAAAAAGCCGTTTCTGTAATGAAGGAGAAAACTCACCGAGGCAGTTCCATAGGATGG
CAAGATCCTGGTATCGGTCTGCGATTCCGACTCGTCCAACATCAATACAACCTATTAATTTCCCCTCGTC
AAAAATAAGGTTATCAAGTGAGAAATCACCATGAGTGACGACTGAATCCGGTGAGAATGGCAAAAGTTTA
TGCATTTCTTTCCAGACTTGTTCAACAGGCCAGCCATTACGCTCGTCATCAAAATCACTCGCATCAACCA
AACCGTTATTCATTCGTGATTGCGCCTGAGCGAGACGAAATACGCGATCGCTGTTAAAAGGACAATTACA
AACAGGAATCGAATGCAACCGGCGCAGGAACACTGCCAGCGCATCAACAATATTTTCACCTGAATCAGGA
TATTCTTCTAATACCTGGAATGCTGTTTTTCCGGGGATCGCAGTGGTGAGTAACCATGCATCATCAGGAG
TACGGATAAAATGCTTGATGGTCGGAAGAGGCATAAATTCCGTCAGCCAGTTTAGTCTGACCATCTCATC
TGTAACATCATTGGCAACGCTACCTTTGCCATGTTTCAGAAACAACTCTGGCGCATCGGGCTTCCCATAC
AAGCGATAGATTGTCGCACCTGATTGCCCGACATTATCGCGAGCCCATTTATACCCATATAAATCAGCAT
CCATGTTGGAATTTAATCGCGGCCTCGACGTTTCCCGTTGAATATGGCTCATAACACCCCTTGTATTACT
GTTTATGTAAGCAGACAGTTTTATTGTTCATGATGATATATTTTTATCTTGTGCAATGTAACATCAGAGA
TTTTGAGACACGGGCCAGAGCTGCA
Features (pLannotate 1.2.2; 10 found; start..end, strand, type, name):
    137..236     +  misc_feature   bom (fragment): basis of mobility region from pBR322
    242..399     -  CDS            lacZα (fragment): LacZα fragment of β-galactosidase; lacZ fragment
    448..3600    +  CDS            cas9: CAS9_STAAU - Experimental evidence at protein level: Swiss-Prot protein existence level 1. CRISPR (clustered regularly interspaced short palindromic repeat) is an adaptive immune system that provides protection against mobile genetic elements (viruses, transposable elements and conjugative plasmids). CRISPR clusters contain spacers, sequences complementary to antecedent mobile elements, and target invading nucleic acids. CRISPR clusters are transcribed and processed into CRISPR RNA (crRNA). In type II CRISPR systems correct processing of pre-crRNA requires a trans- encoded small RNA (tracrRNA)
   3699..3715    -  protein_bind   lac operator: The lac repressor binds to the lac operator to inhibit transcription in E. coli. This inhibition can be relieved by adding lactose or isopropyl-β-D-thiogalactopyranoside (IPTG). lac repressor encoded by lacI
   3723..3753    -  promoter       lac promoter: promoter for the E. coli lac operon
   3768..3789    -  protein_bind   CAP binding site: CAP binding activates transcription in the presence of cAMP. E. coli catabolite activator protein
   3802..3894    -  CDS            lacI (fragment): lac repressor; lacI; The lac repressor binds to the lac operator to inhibit transcription in E. coli. This inhibition can be relieved by adding lactose or isopropyl-β-D-thiogalactopyranoside (IPTG).
   4077..4665    -  rep_origin     ori: high-copy-number ColE1/pMB1/pBR322/pUC origin of replication
   4843..5652    -  CDS            KanR: aminoglycoside phosphotransferase; aph(3')-Ia; confers resistance to kanamycin in bacteria or G418 (Geneticin®) in eukaryotes
   5759..35      +  CDS            rop (fragment) (across the origin): Rop protein, which maintains plasmids at low copy number; rop
