[The description below was written by a language model from this plasmid's Addgene catalogue record and pLannotate feature annotations shown in this document.]
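Description:
AA299 is a modular "fragment" plasmid from the Fragmid toolkit, a system for assembling CRISPR vectors from interchangeable parts. It is built on the pUC57-Kan cloning backbone and is a 5,765 nt bacterial plasmid that serves as a storage and donor vector, not as a finished expression construct. It is propagated in E. coli through a high-copy ColE1/pUC-type origin and selected with kanamycin through the aph(3')-Ia aminoglycoside phosphotransferase gene. The remaining annotated elements are backbone remnants typical of pUC-derived vectors: fragments of bom, rop and lacI, and a lac promoter, operator and CAP binding site with a truncated lacZα interrupted by the insert.

The payload is Cas9_v1.1 [Slug], the Cas9 nuclease from Staphylococcus lugdunensis, catalogued in the "Cas protein" module class and noted for recognising an NNGG PAM. The automated annotation labels the roughly 3.15 kb open reading frame as Staphylococcus aureus Cas9. This reflects homology to the closest reference protein, since the catalogue entry gives the species as S. lugdunensis. No eukaryotic promoter, polyadenylation signal, nuclear localisation signal, epitope tag or guide RNA scaffold is annotated. This fits a design in which the coding fragment is combined with separate promoter, guide and other modules in a destination vector. The record lists the cloning method as unknown, and the feature table does not show the assembly sites that flank the insert. The fragment's typical use is as a building block for vectors that test or deploy this compact Cas9 orthologue with its distinct PAM requirement.
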