Addgene plasmid #216029: AA299
Purpose: Fragmid fragment: (Cas protein) NNGG PAM
Depositing lab: John Doench. Publication: Modular vector assembly enables rapid assessment of emerging CRISPR technologies. McGee AV, Liu YV, Griffith AL, Szegletes ZM, Wen B, Kraus C, Miller NW, Steger RJ, Escude Velasco B, Bosch JA, Zirin JD, Viswanatha R, Sontheimer EJ, Goodale A, Greene MA, Green TM, Doench JG. Cell Genom. 2024 Mar 13;4(3):100519. doi: 10.1016/j.xgen.2024.100519. PubMed 38484704.
Backbone
  Vector backbone: pUC57-Kan
  Vector type: CRISPR ; Fragment
Growth in bacteria
  Bacterial resistance: Kanamycin, 50 μg/mL
  Growth temperature: 37°C
  Growth strain: DH5alpha
  Copy number: Unknown
Gene/Insert
  Gene/Insert name: Cas9_v1.1 [Slug]
  Species: Staphylococcus lugdunensis
  Cloning method: Unknown
Resource information
  A portion of this plasmid was derived from a plasmid made by: Genscript ID: U289KHE230-17
Terms and licenses: Academic/Nonprofit Terms; Industry Terms: Not Available to Industry
Depositor comments: Please visit https://www.biorxiv.org/content/10.1101/2023.10.25.564061v1 for bioRxiv preprint.
How to cite: AA299 was a gift from John Doench (Addgene plasmid # 216029 ; http://n2t.net/addgene:216029 ; RRID:Addgene_216029)
